>Addgene plasmid #144378 | TFORF2037 | addgene full sequence | sequence record 471162 | Addgene NGS Result
TTAATGTAGTCTTATGCAATACTCTTGTAGTCTTGCAACATGGTAACGATGAGTTAGCAACATGCCTTAC
AAGGAGAGAAAAAGCACCGTGCATGCCGATTGGTGGAAGTAAGGTGGTACGATCGTGCCTTATTAGGAAG
GCAACAGACGGGTCTGACATGGATTGGACGAACCACTGAATTGCCGCATTGCAGAGATATTGTATTTAAG
TGCCTAGCTCGATACATAAACGGGTCTCTCTGGTTAGACCAGATCTGAGCCTGGGAGCTCTCTGGCTAAC
TAGGGAACCCACTGCTTAAGCCTCAATAAAGCTTGCCTTGAGTGCTTCAAGTAGTGTGTGCCCGTCTGTT
GTGTGACTCTGGTAACTAGAGATCCCTCAGACCCTTTTAGTCAGTGTGGAAAATCTCTAGCAGTGGCGCC
CGAACAGGGACTTGAAAGCGAAAGGGAAACCAGAGGAGCTCTCTCGACGCAGGACTCGGCTTGCTGAAGC
GCGCACGGCAAGAGGCGAGGGGCGGCGACTGGTGAGTACGCCAAAAATTTTGACTAGCGGAGGCTAGAAG
GAGAGAGATGGGTGCGAGAGCGTCAGTATTAAGCGGGGGAGAATTAGATCGCGATGGGAAAAAATTCGGT
TAAGGCCAGGGGGAAAGAAAAAATATAAATTAAAACATATAGTATGGGCAAGCAGGGAGCTAGAACGATT
CGCAGTTAATCCTGGCCTGTTAGAAACATCAGAAGGCTGTAGACAAATACTGGGACAGCTACAACCATCC
CTTCAGACAGGATCAGAAGAACTTAGATCATTATATAATACAGTAGCAACCCTCTATTGTGTGCATCAAA
GGATAGAGATAAAAGACACCAAGGAAGCTTTAGACAAGATAGAGGAAGAGCAAAACAAAAGTAAGACCAC
CGCACAGCAAGCGGCCGCTGATCTTCAGACCTGGAGGAGGAGATATGAGGGACAATTGGAGAAGTGAATT
ATATAAATATAAAGTAGTAAAAATTGAACCATTAGGAGTAGCACCCACCAAGGCAAAGAGAAGAGTGGTG
CAGAGAGAAAAAAGAGCAGTGGGAATAGGAGCTTTGTTCCTTGGGTTCTTGGGAGCAGCAGGAAGCACTA
TGGGCGCAGCGTCAATGACGCTGACGGTACAGGCCAGACAATTATTGTCTGGTATAGTGCAGCAGCAGAA
CAATTTGCTGAGGGCTATTGAGGCGCAACAGCATCTGTTGCAACTCACAGTCTGGGGCATCAAGCAGCTC
CAGGCAAGAATCCTGGCTGTGGAAAGATACCTAAAGGATCAACAGCTCCTGGGGATTTGGGGTTGCTCTG
GAAAACTCATTTGCACCACTGCTGTGCCTTGGAATGCTAGTTGGAGTAATAAATCTCTGGAACAGATTTG
GAATCACACGACCTGGATGGAGTGGGACAGAGAAATTAACAATTACACAAGCTTAATACACTCCTTAATT
GAAGAATCGCAAAACCAGCAAGAAAAGAATGAACAAGAATTATTGGAATTAGATAAATGGGCAAGTTTGT
GGAATTGGTTTAACATAACAAATTGGCTGTGGTATATAAAATTATTCATAATGATAGTAGGAGGCTTGGT
AGGTTTAAGAATAGTTTTTGCTGTACTTTCTATAGTGAATAGAGTTAGGCAGGGATATTCACCATTATCG
TTTCAGACCCACCTCCCAACCCCGAGGGGACCCATGCATTGCATCTCAATTAGTCAGCAACCAGGTGTGG
AAAGTCCCCAGGCTCCCCAGCAGGCAGAAGTATGCAAAGCATGCGTCTCAATTAGTCAGCAACCATAGTC
CCGCCCCTAACTCCGCCCATCCCGCCCCTAACTCCGCCCAGTTCCGCCCATTCTCCGCCCCATGGCTGAC
TAATTTTTTTTATTTATGCAGAGGCCGAGGCCGCCTCGGCCTCTGAGCTATTCCAGAAGTAGTGAGGAGG
CTTTTTTGGAGGCCTAGGCTTTTGCAAAAAGCTTTCTAGAGGTACCACCGGAGCTTACCATGACCGAGTA
CAAGCCCACGGTGCGCCTCGCCACCCGCGACGACGTCCCCAGGGCCGTACGCACCCTCGCCGCCGCGTTC
GCCGACTACCCCGCCACGCGCCACACCGTCGATCCGGACCGCCACATCGAGCGGGTCACCGAGCTGCAAG
AACTCTTCCTCACGCGCGTCGGGCTCGACATCGGCAAGGTGTGGGTCGCGGACGACGGCGCCGCCGTGGC
GGTCTGGACCACGCCGGAGAGCGTCGAAGCGGGGGCGGTGTTCGCCGAGATCGGCCCGCGCATGGCCGAG
TTGAGCGGTTCCCGGCTGGCCGCGCAGCAACAGATGGAAGGCCTCCTGGCGCCGCACCGGCCCAAGGAGC
CCGCGTGGTTCCTGGCCACCGTCGGCGTCTCGCCCGACCACCAGGGCAAGGGTCTGGGCAGCGCCGTCGT
GCTCCCCGGAGTGGAGGCGGCCGAGCGCGCCGGGGTGCCCGCCTTCCTGGAGACCTCCGCGCCCCGCAAC
CTCCCCTTCTACGAGCGGCTCGGCTTCACCGTCACCGCCGACGTCGAGGTGCCCGAAGGACCGCGCACCT
GGTGCATGACCCGCAAGCCCGGTGCCAGTTAACGAATTCTAGATCTTGAGACAAATGGCAGTATTCATCC
ACAATTTTAAAAGAAAAGGGGGGATTGGGGGGTACAGTGCAGGGGAAAGAATAGTAGACATAATAGCAAC
AGACATACAAACTAAAGAATTACAAAAACAAATTACAAAAATTCAAAATTTTCGGGTTTATTACAGGGAC
AGCAGAGATCCACTTTGGCGCCGGCTCGAGGCCTGCAGGTGCAAAGATGGATAAAGTTTTAAACAGAGAG
GAATCTTTGCAGCTAATGGACCTTCTAGGTCTTGAAAGGAGTGGGAATTGGCTCCGGTGCCCGTCAGTGG
GCAGAGCGCACATCGCCCACAGTCCCCGAGAAGTTGGGGGGAGGGGTCGGCAATTGAACCGGTGCCTAGA
GAAGGTGGCGCGGGGTAAACTGGGAAAGTGATGTCGTGTACTGGCTCCGCCTTTTTCCCGAGGGTGGGGG
AGAACCGTATATAAGTGCAGTAGTCGCCGTGAACGTTCTTTTTCGCAACGGGTTTGCCGCCAGAACACAG
GTAAGTGCCGTGTGTGGTTCCCGCGGGCCTGGCCTCTTTACGGGTTATGGCCCTTGCGTGCCTTGAATTA
CTTCCACCTGGCTGCAGTACGTGATTCTTGATCCCGAGCTTCGGGTTGGAAGTGGGTGGGAGAGTTCGAG
GCCTTGCGCTTAAGGAGCCCCTTCGCCTCGTGCTTGAGTTGAGGCCTGGCCTGGGCGCTGGGGCCGCCGC
GTGCGAATCTGGTGGCACCTTCGCGCCTGTCTCGCTGCTTTCGATAAGTCTCTAGCCATTTAAAATTTTT
GATGACCTGCTGCGACGCTTTTTTTCTGGCAAGATAGTCTTGTAAATGCGGGCCAAGATCTGCACACTGG
TATTTCGGTTTTTGGGGCCGCGGGCGGCGACGGGGCCCGTGCGTCCCAGCGCACATGTTCGGCGAGGCGG
GGCCTGCGAGCGCGGCCACCGAGAATCGGACGGGGGTAGTCTCAAGCTGGCCGGCCTGCTCTGGTGCCTG
GCCTCGCGCCGCCGTGTATCGCCCCGCCCTGGGCGGCAAGGCTGGCCCGGTCGGCACCAGTTGCGTGAGC
GGAAAGATGGCCGCTTCCCGGCCCTGCTGCAGGGAGCTCAAAATGGAGGACGCGGCGCTCGGGAGAGCGG
GCGGGTGAGTCACCCACACAAAGGAAAAGGGCCTTTCCGTCCTCAGCCGTCGCTTCATGTGACTCCACGG
AGTACCGGGCGCCGTCCAGGCACCTCGATTAGTTCTCGAGCTTTTGGAGTACGTCGTCTTTAGGTTGGGG
GGAGGGGTTTTATGCGATGGAGTTTCCCCACACTGAGTGGGTGGAGACTGAAGTTAGGCCAGCTTGGCAC
TTGATGTAATTCTCCTTGGAATTTGCCCTTTTTGAGTTTGGATCTTGGTTCATTCTCAAGCCTCAGACAG
TGGTTCAAAGTTTTTTTCTTCCATTTCAGGTGTCGTGAGGCTAGCACCGCCACCATGCCTGGGGAGCAGA
TGGACCCTACTGGAAGTCAGTTGGATTCAGATTTCTCTCAGCAAGATACTCCTTGCCTGATAATTGAAGA
TTCTCAGCCTGAAAGCCAGGTTCTAGAGGATGATTCTGGTTCTCACTTCAGTATGCTATCTCGACACCTT
CCTAATCTCCAGACGCACAAAGAAAATCCTGTGTTGGATGTTGTGTCCAATCCTGAACAAACAGCTGGAG
AAGAACGAGGAGACGGTAATAGTGGGTTCAATGAACATTTGAAAGAAAACAAGGTTGCAGACCCTGTGGA
TTCTTCTAACTTGGACACATGTGGTTCCATCAGTCAGGTCATTGAGCAGTTACCTCAGCCAAACAGGACA
AGCAGTGTTCTGGGAATGTCAGTGGAATCTGCTCCTGCTGTGGAGGAAGAGAAGGGAGAAGAGTTGGAAC
AGAAGGAGAAAGAGAAGGAAGAAGATACTTCAGGCAATACTACACATTCCCTTGGTGCTGAAGATACTGC
CTCATCACAGTTGGGTTTTGGGGTTCTGGAACTCTCCCAGAGCCAGGATGTTGAGGAAAATACTGTGCCA
TATGAAGTGGACAAAGAGCAGCTACAATCAGTAACCACCAACTCTGGTTATACCAGGCTGTCTGATGTGG
ATGCTAATACTGCAATTAAGCATGAAGAACAGTCCAACGAAGATATCCCCATAGCAGAACAGTCCAGCAA
GGACATCCCTGTGACAGCACAGCCCAGTAAGGATGTACATGTTGTAAAAGAGCAAAATCCACCACCTGCA
AGGTCAGAGGACATGCCTTTTAGCCCCAAAGCATCTGTTGCTGCTATGGAAGCAAAAGAACAGTTGTCTG
CACAAGAACTTATGGAAAGTGGACTGCAGATTCAGAAGTCACCAGAGCCTGAGGTTTTGTCAACTCAGGA
AGACTTGTTTGACCAGAGCAATAAAACAGTATCTTCTGATGGTTGCTCTACTCCTTCAAGGGAGGAAGGT
GGGTGTTCTTTGGCTTCCACTCCTGCCACCACTCTGCATCTCCTGCAGCTCTCTGGTCAGAGGTCCCTTG
TTCAGGACAGTCTTTCCACGAATTCTTCAGATCTTGTTGCTCCTTCTCCTGATGCTTTCCGATCTACTCC
TTTTATCGTTCCTAGCAGTCCCACAGAGCAAGAAGGGAGACAAGATAAGCCAATGGACACGTCAGTGTTA
TCTGAAGAAGGAGGAGAGCCTTTTCAGAAGAAACTTCAAAGTGGTGAACCAGTGGAGTTAGAAAACCCCC
CTCTCCTGCCTGAGTCCACTGTATCACCACAAGCCTCAACACCAATATCTCAGAGCACACCAGTCTTCCC
TCCTGGGTCACTTCCTATCCCATCCCAGCCTCAGTTTTCTCATGACATTTTTATTCCTTCCCCAAGTCTG
GAAGAACAATCAAATGATGGGAAGAAAGATGGAGATATGCATAGTTCATCTTTGACAGTTGAGTGTTCTA
AAACTTCAGAGATTGAACCAAAGAATTCCCCTGAGGATCTTGGGCTATCTTTGACAGGGGATTCTTGCAA
GTTGATGCTTTCTACAAGTGAATATAGTCAGTCCCCAAAGATGGAGAGCTTGAGTTCTCACAGAATTGAT
GAAGATGGAGAAAACACACAGATTGAGGATACGGAACCCATGTCTCCAGTTCTCAATTCTAAATTTGTTC
CTGCTGAAAATGATAGTATCCTGATGAATCCAGCACAGGATGGTGAAGTACAACTGAGTCAGAATGATGA
CAAAACAAAGGGAGATGATACAGACACCAGGGATGACATTAGTATTTTAGCCACTGGTTGCAAGGGCAGA
GAAGAAACGGTAGCAGAAGATGTTTGTATTGATCTCACTTGTGATTCGGGGAGTCAGGCAGTTCCGTCAC
CAGCTACTCGATCTGAGGCACTTTCTAGTGTGTTAGATCAGGAGGAAGCTATGGAAATTAAAGAACACCA
TCCAGAGGAGGGGTCTTCAGGGTCTGAGGTGGAAGAAATCCCTGAGACACCTTGTGAAAGTCAAGGAGAG
GAACTCAAAGAAGAAAATATGGAGAGTGTTCCGTTGCACCTTTCTCTGACTGAAACTCAGTCCCAAGGGT
TGTGTCTTCAAAAGGAAATGCCAAAAAAAGAATGCTCAGAAGCTATGGAAGTTGAAACCAGTGTGATTAG
TATTGATTCCCCTCAAAAGTTGGCAATACTTGACCAAGAATTGGAACATAAGGAACAGGAAGCTTGGGAA
GAAGCTACTTCAGAGGACTCCAGTGTTGTCATTGTAGATGTGAAAGAGCCATCTCCCAGAGTTGATGTTT
CTTGTGAACCTTTGGAGGGAGTGGAGAAGTGCTCAGATTCCCAGTCATGGGAGGATATTGCTCCAGAAAT
AGAACCATGTGCTGAGAATAGATTAGACACCAAGGAAGAAAAGAGTGTAGAATATGAAGGAGATCTGAAA
TCAGGGACTGCAGAAACAGAACCTGTAGAGCAAGATTCTTCACAGCCTTCCTTACCTTTAGTGAGAGCAG
ATGATCCTTTAAGACTTGACCAGGAGTTGCAGCAGCCCCAAACTCAGGAGAAAACAAGTAATTCATTAAC
AGAAGACTCAAAAATGGCTAATGCAAAGCAGCTAAGCTCAGATGCAGAGGCCCAGAAGCTGGGGAAGCCC
TCTGCCCATGCCTCACAAAGCTTCTGTGAAAGTTCTAGTGAAACCCCATTTCATTTCACTTTGCCTAAAG
AAGGTGATATCATCCCACCATTGACTGGTGCAACCCCACCTCTTATTGGGCACCTAAAATTGGAGCCCAA
GAGACACAGTACTCCTATTGGTATTAGCAACTATCCAGAAAGCACCATAGCAACCAGTGATGTCATGTCT
GAAAGCATGGTGGAGACCCATGATCCCATACTTGGGAGTGGAAAAGGGGATTCTGGGGCTGCCCCAGACG
TGGATGATAAATTATGTCTAAGAATGAAACTGGTTAGTCCTGAGACTGAGGCGAGTGAAGAGTCTTTGCA
GTTCAACCTGGAAAAGCCTGCAACTGGTGAAAGAAAAAATGGATCTACTGCTGTTGCTGAGTCTGTTGCC
AGTCCCCAGAAGACCATGTCTGTGTTGAGCTGTATCTGTGAAGCCAGGCAAGAGAATGAGGCTCGAAGTG
AGGATCCCCCCACCACACCCATCAGGGGGAACTTGCTCCACTTTCCAAGTTCTCAAGGAGAAGAGGAGAA
AGAAAAATTGGAGGGTGACCATACAATCAGGCAGAGTCAACAGCCTATGAAGCCCATTAGTCCTGTCAAG
GACCCTGTTTCTCCTGCTTCCCAGAAGATGGTCATACAAGGGCCATCCAGTCCTCAAGGAGAGGCAATGG
TGACAGATGTGCTAGAAGACCAGAAAGAAGGACGGAGTACTAATAAGGAAAATCCTAGTAAGGCCTTGAT
TGAAAGGCCCAGCCAAAATAACATAGGAATCCAAACCATGGAGTGTTCCTTGAGGGTCCCAGAAACTGTT
TCAGCAGCAACCCAGACTATAAAGAATGTGTGTGAGCAGGGGACCAGTACAGTGGACCAGAACTTTGGAA
AGCAAGATGCCACAGTTCAGACTGAGAGGGGGAGTGGTGAGAAACCAGTCAGTGCTCCTGGGGATGATAC
AGAGTCGCTCCATAGCCAGGGAGAAGAAGAGTTTGATATGCCTCAGCCTCCACATGGCCATGTCTTACAT
CGTCACATGAGAACAATCCGGGAAGTACGCACACTTGTCACTCGTGTCATTACAGATGTGTATTATGTGG
ATGGAACAGAAGTAGAAAGAAAAGTAACTGAGGAGACTGAAGAGCCAATTGTAGAGTGTCAGGAGTGTGA
AACTGAAGTTTCCCCTTCACAGACTGGGGGCTCCTCAGGTGACCTGGGGGATATCAGCTCCTTCTCCTCC
AAGGCATCCAGCTTACACCGCACATCAAGTGGGACAAGTCTCTCAGCTATGCACAGCAGTGGAAGCTCAG
GGAAAGGAGCCGGACCACTCAGAGGGAAAACCAGCGGGACAGAACCCGCAGATTTTGCCTTACCCAGCTC
CCGAGGAGGCCCAGGAAAACTGAGTCCTAGAAAAGGGGTCAGTCAGACAGGGACGCCAGTGTGTGAGGAG
GATGGTGATGCAGGCCTTGGCATCAGACAGGGAGGGAAGGCTCCAGTCACGCCTCGTGGGCGTGGGCGAA
GGGGCCGCCCACCTTCTCGGACCACTGGAACCAGAGAAACAGCTGTGCCTGGCCCCTTGGGCATAGAGGA
CATTTCACCTAACTTGTCACCAGATGATAAATCCTTCAGCCGTGTCGTGCCCCGAGTGCCAGACTCCACC
AGACGAACAGATGTGGGTGCTGGTGCTTTGCGTCGTAGTGACTCTCCAGAAATTCCTTTCCAGGCTGCTG
CTGGCCCTTCTGATGGCTTAGATGCCTCCTCTCCAGGAAATAGCTTTGTAGGGCTCCGTGTTGTAGCCAA
GTGGTCATCCAATGGCTACTTTTACTCTGGGAAAATCACACGAGATGTCGGAGCTGGGAAGTATAAATTG
CTCTTTGATGATGGGTACGAATGTGATGTGTTGGGCAAAGACATTCTGTTATGTGACCCCATCCCGCTGG
ACACTGAAGTGACGGCCCTCTCGGAGGATGAGTATTTCAGTGCAGGAGTGGTGAAAGGACATAGGAAGGA
GTCTGGGGAACTGTACTACAGCATTGAAAAAGAAGGCCAAAGAAAGTGGTATAAGCGAATGGCTGTCATC
CTGTCCTTGGAGCAAGGAAACAGACTGAGAGAGCAGTATGGGCTTGGCCCCTATGAAGCAGTAACACCTC
TTACAAAGGCAGCAGATATCAGCTTAGACAATTTGGTGGAAGGGAAGCGGAAACGGCGCAGTAACGTCAG
CTCCCCAGCCACCCCTACTGCCTCCAGTAGCAGCAGCACAACCCCTACCCGAAAGATCACAGAAAGTCCT
CGTGCCTCCATGGGAGTTCTCTCAGGCAAAAGAAAACTTATCACTTCTGAAGAGGAACGGTCCCCTGCCA
AGCGAGGTCGCAAGTCTGCCACAGTAAAACCTGTAGGGGCAGGAGAGTTTGTGAGCCCCTGTGAGAGTGG
AGACAACACCGGTGAACCCTCTGCCCTGGAAGAGCAGAGAGGGCCTTTGCCTCTCAACAAGACCTTGTTT
CTGGGCTACGCATTTCTCCTTACCATGGCCACAACCAGTGACAAGTTGGCCAGCCGCTCCAAACTGCCAG
ATGGTCCTACAGGAAGCAGTGAAGAAGAGGAGGAATTTTTGGAAATTCCTCCTTTCAACAAGCAGTATAC
AGAATCCCAGCTTCGAGCAGGAGCTGGCTATATCCTTGAAGATTTCAATGAAGCCCAGTGTAACACAGCT
TACCAGTGTCTTCTAATTGCGGATCAGCATTGTCGAACCCGGAAGTACTTCCTGTGCCTTGCCAGTGGGA
TTCCTTGTGTGTCTCATGTCTGGGTCCATGATAGTTGCCATGCCAACCAGCTCCAGAACTACCGTAATTA
TCTGTTGCCAGCTGGGTACAGCCTTGAGGAGCAAAGAATTCTGGACTGGCAACCCCGTGAA
[318 nt withheld, positions 9722-10039]
TAGTAATGAACTAGTCCGTAACTTGAAAGTATTTCGATTTCTTGGCTTTATATATCTTGTGGAAAGGACG
ATGGACATCGGGCGGACGGTTGCACACGCGTTAAGTCGACAATCAACCTCTGGATTACAAAATTTGTGAA
AGATTGACTGGTATTCTTAACTATGTTGCTCCTTTTACGCTATGTGGATACGCTGCTTTAATGCCTTTGT
ATCATGCTATTGCTTCCCGTATGGCTTTCATTTTCTCCTCCTTGTATAAATCCTGGTTGCTGTCTCTTTA
TGAGGAGTTGTGGCCCGTTGTCAGGCAACGTGGCGTGGTGTGCACTGTGTTTGCTGACGCAACCCCCACT
GGTTGGGGCATTGCCACCACCTGTCAGCTCCTTTCCGGGACTTTCGCTTTCCCCCTCCCTATTGCCACGG
CGGAACTCATCGCCGCCTGCCTTGCCCGCTGCTGGACAGGGGCTCGGCTGTTGGGCACTGACAATTCCGT
GGTGTTGTCGGGGAAATCATCGTCCTTTCCTTGGCTGCTCGCCTGTGTTGCCACCTGGATTCTGCGCGGG
ACGTCCTTCTGCTACGTCCCTTCGGCCCTCAATCCAGCGGACCTTCCTTCCCGCGGCCTGCTGCCGGCTC
TGCGGCCTCTTCCGCGTCTTCGCCTTCGCCCTCAGACGAGTCGGATCTCCCTTTGGGCCGCCTCCCCGCG
TCGACTTTAAGACCAATGACTTACAAGGCAGCTGTAGATCTTAGCCACTTTTTAAAAGAAAAGGGGGGAC
TGGAAGGGCTAATTCACTCCCAACGAAGACAAGATCTGCTTTTTGCTTGTACTGGGTCTCTCTGGTTAGA
CCAGATCTGAGCCTGGGAGCTCTCTGGCTAACTAGGGAACCCACTGCTTAAGCCTCAATAAAGCTTGCCT
TGAGTGCTTCAAGTAGTGTGTGCCCGTCTGTTGTGTGACTCTGGTAACTAGAGATCCCTCAGACCCTTTT
AGTCAGTGTGGAAAATCTCTAGCAGTACGTATAGTAGTTCATGTCATCTTATTATTCAGTATTTATAACT
TGCAAAGAAATGAATATCAGAGAGTGAGAGGAACTTGTTTATTGCAGCTTATAATGGTTACAAATAAAGC
AATAGCATCACAAATTTCACAAATAAAGCATTTTTTTCACTGCATTCTAGTTGTGGTTTGTCCAAACTCA
TCAATGTATCTTATCATGTCTGGCTCTAGCTATCCCGCCCCTAACTCCGCCCATCCCGCCCCTAACTCCG
CCCAGTTCCGCCCATTCTCCGCCCCATGGCTGACTAATTTTTTTTATTTATGCAGAGGCCGAGGCCGCCT
CGGCCTCTGAGCTATTCCAGAAGTAGTGAGGAGGCTTTTTTGGAGGCCTAGGGACGTACCCAATTCGCCC
TATAGTGAGTCGTATTACGCGCGCTCACTGGCCGTCGTTTTACAACGTCGTGACTGGGAAAACCCTGGCG
TTACCCAACTTAATCGCCTTGCAGCACATCCCCCTTTCGCCAGCTGGCGTAATAGCGAAGAGGCCCGCAC
CGATCGCCCTTCCCAACAGTTGCGCAGCCTGAATGGCGAATGGG
[124 nt withheld, positions 11624-11747]
C
[91 nt withheld, positions 11749-11839]
A
[49 nt withheld, positions 11841-11889]
CCTTTGACGTTGGAGTCCACGTTCTTT
[37 nt withheld, positions 11917-11953]
ACCCTATCTCGGTCTATTCTTTTGATTTATAAGGGATTTTGCCGATTTCGGCCTATTGGTTAAAAAATGA
GCTGATTTAACAAAAATTTAACGCGAATTTTAACAAAATATTAACGCTTACAATTTAGGTGGCACTTTTC
GGGGAAATGTGCGCGGAACCCCTATTTGTTTATTTTTCTAAATACATTCAAATATGTATCCGCTCATGAG
ACAATAACCCTGATAAATGCTTCAATAATATTGAAAAAGGAAGAGTATGAGTATTCAACATTTCCGTGTC
GCCCTTATTCCCTTTTTTGCGGCATTTTGCCTTCCTGTTTTTGCTCACCCAGAAACGCTGGTGAAAGTAA
AAGATGCTGAAGATCAGTTGGGTGCACGAGTGGGTTACATCGAACTGGATCTCAACAGCGGTAAGATCCT
TGAGAGTTTTCGCCCCGAAGAACGTTTTCCAATGATGAGCACTTTTAAAGTTCTGCTATGTGGCGCGGTA
TTATCCCGTATTGACGCCGGGCAAGAGCAACTCGGTCGCCGCATACACTATTCTCAGAATGACTTGGTTG
AGTACTCACCAGTCACAGAAAAGCATCTTACGGATGGCATGACAGTAAGAGAATTATGCAGTGCTGCCAT
AACCATGAGTGATAACACTGCGGCCAACTTACTTCTGACAACGATCGGAGGACCGAAGGAGCTAACCGCT
TTTTTGCACAACATGGGGGATCATGTAACTCGCCTTGATCGTTGGGAACCGGAGCTGAATGAAGCCATAC
CAAACGACGAGCGTGACACCACGATGCCTGTAGCAATGGCAACAACGTTGCGCAAACTATTAACTGGCGA
ACTACTTACTCTAGCTTCCCGGCAACAATTAATAGACTGGATGGAGGCGGATAAAGTTGCAGGACCACTT
CTGCGCTCGGCCCTTCCGGCTGGCTGGTTTATTGCTGATAAATCTGGAGCCGGTGAGCGTGGGTCTCGCG
GTATCATTGCAGCACTGGGGCCAGATGGTAAGCCCTCCCGTATCGTAGTTATCTACACGACGGGGAGTCA
GGCAACTATGGATGAACGAAATAGACAGATCGCTGAGATAGGTGCCTCACTGATTAAGCATTGGTAACTG
TCAGACCAAGTTTACTCATATATACTTTAGATTGATTTAAAACTTCATTTTTAATTTAAAAGGATCTAGG
TGAAGATCCTTTTTGATAATCTCATGACCAAAATCCCTTAACGTGAGTTTTCGTTCCACTGAGCGTCAGA
CCCCGTAGAAAAGATCAAAGGATCTTCTTGAGATCCTTTTTTTCTGCGCGTAATCTGCTGCTTGCAAACA
AAAAAACCACCGCTACCAGCGGTGGTTTGTTTGCCGGATCAAGAGCTACCAACTCTTTTTCCGAAGGTAA
CTGGCTTCAGCAGAGCGCAGATACCAAATACTGTTCTTCTAGTGTAGCCGTAGTTAGGCCACCACTTCAA
GAACTCTGTAGCACCGCCTACATACCTCGCTCTGCTAATCCTGTTACCAGTGGCTGCTGCCAGTGGCGAT
AAGTCGTGTCTTACCGGGTTGGACTCAAGACGATAGTTACCGGATAAGGCGCAGCGGTCGGGCTGAACGG
GGGGTTCGTGCACACAGCCCAGCTTGGAGCGAACGACCTACACCGAACTGAGATACCTACAGCGTGAGCT
ATGAGAAAGCGCCACGCTTCCCGAAGGGAGAAAGGCGGACAGGTATCCGGTAAGCGGCAGGGTCGGAACA
GGAGAGCGCACGAGGGAGCTTCCAGGGGGAAACGCCTGGTATCTTTATAGTCCTGTCGGGTTTCGCCACC
TCTGACTTGAGCGTCGATTTTTGTGATGCTCGTCAGGGGGGCGGAGCCTATGGAAAAACGCCAGCAACGC
GGCCTTTTTACGGTTCCTGGCCTTTTGCTGGCCTTTTGCTCACATGTTCTTTCCTGCGTTATCCCCTGAT
TCTGTGGATAACCGTATTACCGCCTTTGAGTGAGCTGATACCGCTCGCCGCAGCCGAACGACCGAGCGCA
GCGAGTCAGTGAGCGAGGAAGCGGAAGAGCGCCCAATACGCAAACCGCCTCTCCCCGCGCGTTGGCCGAT
TCATTAATGCAGCTGGCACGACAGGTTTCCCGACTGGAAAGCGGGCAGTGAGCGCAACGCAATTAATGTG
AGTTAGCTCACTCATTAGGCACCCCAGGCTTTACACTTTATGCTTCCGGCTCGTATGTTGTGTGGAATTG
TGAGCGGATAACAATTTCACACAGGAAACAGCTATGACCATGATTACGCCAAGCGCGCAATTAACCCTCA
CTAAAGGGAACAAAAGCTGGAGCTGCAAGC
Features (pLannotate 1.2.2; 31 found; start..end, strand, type, name):
      5..231     +  promoter       RSV promoter: Rous sarcoma virus enhancer/promoter
    232..412     +  LTR            5' LTR (truncated): truncated 5' long terminal repeat (LTR) from HIV-1
    459..584     +  misc_feature   HIV-1 Ψ: packaging signal of human immunodeficiency virus type 1
    568..931     +  CDS            HIV-1 gag (fragment): gag protein from human immunodeficiency virus 1; gag
   1077..1310    +  misc_feature   RRE: The Rev response element (RRE) of HIV-1 allows for Rev-dependent mRNA export from the nucleus to the cytoplasm.
   1687..1713    +  CDS            Rev (fragment): human immunodeficiency virus 1 (HIV-1) Rev protein; rev; enhances nuclear export of unspliced and incompletely spliced viral mRNAs
   1720..1743    +  promoter       SV40 promoter (fragment): SV40 early promoter
   1744..1815    +  promoter       SV40 promoter (fragment): SV40 enhancer and early promoter
   1839..1974    +  rep_origin     SV40 ori: SV40 origin of replication
   2020..2616    +  CDS            PuroR (fragment): puromycin N-acetyltransferase; pac from Streptomyces; confers resistance to puromycin
   2665..2782    +  misc_feature   cPPT/CTS: central polypurine tract and central termination sequence of HIV-1
   2847..2913    +  CDS            small t antigen (fragment): SV40 (simian virus 40) small t antigen
   2920..4098    +  promoter       EF-1α promoter: strong constitutive promoter for human elongation factor EF-1α
   4130..10039   +  CDS            TP53BP1 (sequence partly withheld): TP53B_HUMAN - Experimental evidence at protein level: Swiss-Prot protein existence level 1. Double-strand break (DSB) repair protein involved in response to DNA damage, telomere dynamics and class-switch recombination (CSR) during antibody genesis (PubMed:12364621, PubMed:22553214, PubMed:23333306, PubMed:17190600, PubMed:21144835, PubMed:28241136). Plays a key role in the repair of double-strand DNA breaks (DSBs) in response to DNA damage by promoting non-homologous end joining (NHEJ)- mediated repair of DSBs and specifically counteracting the function of the homologous recombination (HR) rep
  10055..10108   +  promoter       U6 promoter (fragment): RNA polymerase III promoter for human U6 snRNA
  10150..10738   +  misc_feature   WPRE: woodchuck hepatitis virus posttranscriptional regulatory element
  10789..10808   +  misc_feature   cPPT/CTS (fragment): central polypurine tract and central termination sequence of HIV-1
  10810..11043   +  LTR            3' LTR (ΔU3): self-inactivating 3' long terminal repeat (LTR) from HIV-1
  11121..11242   +  polyA_signal   SV40 poly(A) signal: SV40 polyadenylation signal
  11282..11417   +  rep_origin     SV40 ori: SV40 origin of replication
  11438..11456   -  promoter       T7 promoter: promoter for bacteriophage T7 RNA polymerase
  11464..11619   +  CDS            lacZα (fragment): LacZα fragment of β-galactosidase; lacZ fragment
  11624..12052   +  rep_origin     f1 ori (sequence partly withheld): f1 bacteriophage origin of replication; arrow indicates direction of (+) strand synthesis
  12105..12209   +  promoter       AmpR promoter: bla
  12210..13070   +  CDS            AmpR: β-lactamase; bla; confers resistance to ampicillin, carbenicillin, and related antibiotics
  13241..13829   +  rep_origin     ori: high-copy-number ColE1/pMB1/pBR322/pUC origin of replication
  14012..14104   +  CDS            lacI (fragment): lac repressor; lacI; The lac repressor binds to the lac operator to inhibit transcription in E. coli. This inhibition can be relieved by adding lactose or isopropyl-β-D-thiogalactopyranoside (IPTG).
  14117..14138   +  protein_bind   CAP binding site: CAP binding activates transcription in the presence of cAMP. E. coli catabolite activator protein
  14153..14183   +  promoter       lac promoter: promoter for the E. coli lac operon
  14187..14209   +  protein_bind   lac operator (fragment): The lac repressor binds to the lac operator to inhibit transcription in E. coli. This inhibition can be relieved by adding lactose or isopropyl-β-D-thiogalactopyranoside (IPTG). lac repressor encoded by lacI
  14252..14270   +  promoter       T3 promoter: promoter for bacteriophage T3 RNA polymerase
