[The description below was written by a language model from this plasmid's Addgene catalogue record and pLannotate feature annotations shown in this document.]
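Description:
TFORF2037 is a lentiviral mammalian expression plasmid built on the pLX_TRC317 backbone, carrying the human TP53BP1 open reading frame as one member of a barcoded collection of transcription factor ORFs. It is maintained in E. coli through a high-copy ColE1/pUC-type origin and an ampicillin resistance gene (β-lactamase). An f1 origin and remnants of a lac/T7/T3 cloning region are also annotated. The sequenced record is about 14.3 kb, consistent with the stated backbone and a roughly 6 kb insert. The depositor warns that the plasmid can recombine, which is a common concern for LTR-containing vectors with large inserts.

The viral portion has a third-generation, self-inactivating layout. An RSV promoter drives a truncated HIV-1 5' LTR, followed by the Ψ packaging signal with a partial gag sequence, the Rev response element, a central polypurine tract, and a ΔU3 3' LTR with a downstream SV40 polyadenylation signal. Two expression units sit between the LTRs. An SV40 early promoter drives puromycin N-acetyltransferase, which allows selection of transduced cells. The strong constitutive EF-1α promoter drives the synthesized TP53BP1 coding sequence, and a WPRE follows it to enhance transcript stability and expression. TP53BP1 encodes 53BP1, a DNA double-strand break repair factor that promotes non-homologous end joining.

According to the record, each construct in the collection carries a unique 24-bp barcode, although the feature table does not annotate it. The barcode allows the overexpressed ORF to be identified in pooled screens, such as the directed-differentiation screens for which the library was made.
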