Addgene plasmid #144378: TFORF2037
Purpose: Lentiviral vector for overexpressing transcription factor ORFs with unique 24-bp barcodes. Barcodes facilitate identification of transcription factors in pooled screens.
Depositing lab: Feng Zhang. Depositing organization: Broad Institute. Publication: A transcription factor atlas of directed differentiation. Joung J, Ma S, Tay T, Geiger-Schuller KR, Kirchgatterer PC, Verdine VK, Guo B, Arias-Garcia MA, Allen WE, Singh A, Kuksenko O, Abudayyeh OO, Gootenberg JS, Fu Z, Macrae RK, Buenrostro JD, Regev A, Zhang F. Cell. 2023 Jan 5;186(1):209-229.e26. doi: 10.1016/j.cell.2022.11.026. PubMed 36608654.
Backbone
  Vector backbone: pLX_TRC317
  Backbone manufacturer: Broad Institute Genetic Perturbation Platform
  Backbone size w/o insert (bp): 8264
  Vector type: Mammalian Expression, Lentiviral
  Selectable markers: Puromycin
Growth in bacteria
  Bacterial resistance: Ampicillin, 100 μg/mL
  Growth temperature: 30°C
  Growth strain: NEB Stable
  Copy number: High Copy
Gene/Insert
  Gene/Insert name: TP53BP1
  Species: H. sapiens (human)
  Insert size (bp): 6029
  Entrez Gene: TP53BP1 (a.k.a. 53BP1, TDRD30, p202, p53BP1)
  Promoter: EF1a
  Cloning method: Unknown
  Sequencing primers: 5′ GGGTGGAGACTGAAGTTAGGCCAG; 3′ CACATAGCGTAAAAGGAGCAACATAG
Terms and licenses: Academic/Nonprofit Terms; Industry Terms: Not Available to Industry
Depositor comments: NM_001141979,ENST00000450115 . The transcription factor ORF portion of this plasmid was synthesized by Genewiz. Please test multiple small colonies in case of plasmid recombination. To make this collection available in a timely manner, a portion of this collection was not fully sequenced by Addgene. If an Addgene verified full plasmid sequence is not available, please contact us prior to placing an order to request the full sequence.
How to cite: TFORF2037 was a gift from Feng Zhang (Addgene plasmid # 144378 ; http://n2t.net/addgene:144378 ; RRID:Addgene_144378)
