>Addgene plasmid #144378 | TFORF2037 | depositor partial sequence | sequence record 285249 | Insert
ACCGCCACCATGCCTGGGGAGCAGATGGACCCTACTGGAAGTCAGTTGGATTCAGATTTCTCTCAGCAAG
ATACTCCTTGCCTGATAATTGAAGATTCTCAGCCTGAAAGCCAGGTTCTAGAGGATGATTCTGGTTCTCA
CTTCAGTATGCTATCTCGACACCTTCCTAATCTCCAGACGCACAAAGAAAATCCTGTGTTGGATGTTGTG
TCCAATCCTGAACAAACAGCTGGAGAAGAACGAGGAGACGGTAATAGTGGGTTCAATGAACATTTGAAAG
AAAACAAGGTTGCAGACCCTGTGGATTCTTCTAACTTGGACACATGTGGTTCCATCAGTCAGGTCATTGA
GCAGTTACCTCAGCCAAACAGGACAAGCAGTGTTCTGGGAATGTCAGTGGAATCTGCTCCTGCTGTGGAG
GAAGAGAAGGGAGAAGAGTTGGAACAGAAGGAGAAAGAGAAGGAAGAAGATACTTCAGGCAATACTACAC
ATTCCCTTGGTGCTGAAGATACTGCCTCATCACAGTTGGGTTTTGGGGTTCTGGAACTCTCCCAGAGCCA
GGATGTTGAGGAAAATACTGTGCCATATGAAGTGGACAAAGAGCAGCTACAATCAGTAACCACCAACTCT
GGTTATACCAGGCTGTCTGATGTGGATGCTAATACTGCAATTAAGCATGAAGAACAGTCCAACGAAGATA
TCCCCATAGCAGAACAGTCCAGCAAGGACATCCCTGTGACAGCACAGCCCAGTAAGGATGTACATGTTGT
AAAAGAGCAAAATCCACCACCTGCAAGGTCAGAGGACATGCCTTTTAGCCCCAAAGCATCTGTTGCTGCT
ATGGAAGCAAAAGAACAGTTGTCTGCACAAGAACTTATGGAAAGTGGACTGCAGATTCAGAAGTCACCAG
AGCCTGAGGTTTTGTCAACTCAGGAAGACTTGTTTGACCAGAGCAATAAAACAGTATCTTCTGATGGTTG
CTCTACTCCTTCAAGGGAGGAAGGTGGGTGTTCTTTGGCTTCCACTCCTGCCACCACTCTGCATCTCCTG
CAGCTCTCTGGTCAGAGGTCCCTTGTTCAGGACAGTCTTTCCACGAATTCTTCAGATCTTGTTGCTCCTT
CTCCTGATGCTTTCCGATCTACTCCTTTTATCGTTCCTAGCAGTCCCACAGAGCAAGAAGGGAGACAAGA
TAAGCCAATGGACACGTCAGTGTTATCTGAAGAAGGAGGAGAGCCTTTTCAGAAGAAACTTCAAAGTGGT
GAACCAGTGGAGTTAGAAAACCCCCCTCTCCTGCCTGAGTCCACTGTATCACCACAAGCCTCAACACCAA
TATCTCAGAGCACACCAGTCTTCCCTCCTGGGTCACTTCCTATCCCATCCCAGCCTCAGTTTTCTCATGA
CATTTTTATTCCTTCCCCAAGTCTGGAAGAACAATCAAATGATGGGAAGAAAGATGGAGATATGCATAGT
TCATCTTTGACAGTTGAGTGTTCTAAAACTTCAGAGATTGAACCAAAGAATTCCCCTGAGGATCTTGGGC
TATCTTTGACAGGGGATTCTTGCAAGTTGATGCTTTCTACAAGTGAATATAGTCAGTCCCCAAAGATGGA
GAGCTTGAGTTCTCACAGAATTGATGAAGATGGAGAAAACACACAGATTGAGGATACGGAACCCATGTCT
CCAGTTCTCAATTCTAAATTTGTTCCTGCTGAAAATGATAGTATCCTGATGAATCCAGCACAGGATGGTG
AAGTACAACTGAGTCAGAATGATGACAAAACAAAGGGAGATGATACAGACACCAGGGATGACATTAGTAT
TTTAGCCACTGGTTGCAAGGGCAGAGAAGAAACGGTAGCAGAAGATGTTTGTATTGATCTCACTTGTGAT
TCGGGGAGTCAGGCAGTTCCGTCACCAGCTACTCGATCTGAGGCACTTTCTAGTGTGTTAGATCAGGAGG
AAGCTATGGAAATTAAAGAACACCATCCAGAGGAGGGGTCTTCAGGGTCTGAGGTGGAAGAAATCCCTGA
GACACCTTGTGAAAGTCAAGGAGAGGAACTCAAAGAAGAAAATATGGAGAGTGTTCCGTTGCACCTTTCT
CTGACTGAAACTCAGTCCCAAGGGTTGTGTCTTCAAAAGGAAATGCCAAAAAAAGAATGCTCAGAAGCTA
TGGAAGTTGAAACCAGTGTGATTAGTATTGATTCCCCTCAAAAGTTGGCAATACTTGACCAAGAATTGGA
ACATAAGGAACAGGAAGCTTGGGAAGAAGCTACTTCAGAGGACTCCAGTGTTGTCATTGTAGATGTGAAA
GAGCCATCTCCCAGAGTTGATGTTTCTTGTGAACCTTTGGAGGGAGTGGAGAAGTGCTCAGATTCCCAGT
CATGGGAGGATATTGCTCCAGAAATAGAACCATGTGCTGAGAATAGATTAGACACCAAGGAAGAAAAGAG
TGTAGAATATGAAGGAGATCTGAAATCAGGGACTGCAGAAACAGAACCTGTAGAGCAAGATTCTTCACAG
CCTTCCTTACCTTTAGTGAGAGCAGATGATCCTTTAAGACTTGACCAGGAGTTGCAGCAGCCCCAAACTC
AGGAGAAAACAAGTAATTCATTAACAGAAGACTCAAAAATGGCTAATGCAAAGCAGCTAAGCTCAGATGC
AGAGGCCCAGAAGCTGGGGAAGCCCTCTGCCCATGCCTCACAAAGCTTCTGTGAAAGTTCTAGTGAAACC
CCATTTCATTTCACTTTGCCTAAAGAAGGTGATATCATCCCACCATTGACTGGTGCAACCCCACCTCTTA
TTGGGCACCTAAAATTGGAGCCCAAGAGACACAGTACTCCTATTGGTATTAGCAACTATCCAGAAAGCAC
CATAGCAACCAGTGATGTCATGTCTGAAAGCATGGTGGAGACCCATGATCCCATACTTGGGAGTGGAAAA
GGGGATTCTGGGGCTGCCCCAGACGTGGATGATAAATTATGTCTAAGAATGAAACTGGTTAGTCCTGAGA
CTGAGGCGAGTGAAGAGTCTTTGCAGTTCAACCTGGAAAAGCCTGCAACTGGTGAAAGAAAAAATGGATC
TACTGCTGTTGCTGAGTCTGTTGCCAGTCCCCAGAAGACCATGTCTGTGTTGAGCTGTATCTGTGAAGCC
AGGCAAGAGAATGAGGCTCGAAGTGAGGATCCCCCCACCACACCCATCAGGGGGAACTTGCTCCACTTTC
CAAGTTCTCAAGGAGAAGAGGAGAAAGAAAAATTGGAGGGTGACCATACAATCAGGCAGAGTCAACAGCC
TATGAAGCCCATTAGTCCTGTCAAGGACCCTGTTTCTCCTGCTTCCCAGAAGATGGTCATACAAGGGCCA
TCCAGTCCTCAAGGAGAGGCAATGGTGACAGATGTGCTAGAAGACCAGAAAGAAGGACGGAGTACTAATA
AGGAAAATCCTAGTAAGGCCTTGATTGAAAGGCCCAGCCAAAATAACATAGGAATCCAAACCATGGAGTG
TTCCTTGAGGGTCCCAGAAACTGTTTCAGCAGCAACCCAGACTATAAAGAATGTGTGTGAGCAGGGGACC
AGTACAGTGGACCAGAACTTTGGAAAGCAAGATGCCACAGTTCAGACTGAGAGGGGGAGTGGTGAGAAAC
CAGTCAGTGCTCCTGGGGATGATACAGAGTCGCTCCATAGCCAGGGAGAAGAAGAGTTTGATATGCCTCA
GCCTCCACATGGCCATGTCTTACATCGTCACATGAGAACAATCCGGGAAGTACGCACACTTGTCACTCGT
GTCATTACAGATGTGTATTATGTGGATGGAACAGAAGTAGAAAGAAAAGTAACTGAGGAGACTGAAGAGC
CAATTGTAGAGTGTCAGGAGTGTGAAACTGAAGTTTCCCCTTCACAGACTGGGGGCTCCTCAGGTGACCT
GGGGGATATCAGCTCCTTCTCCTCCAAGGCATCCAGCTTACACCGCACATCAAGTGGGACAAGTCTCTCA
GCTATGCACAGCAGTGGAAGCTCAGGGAAAGGAGCCGGACCACTCAGAGGGAAAACCAGCGGGACAGAAC
CCGCAGATTTTGCCTTACCCAGCTCCCGAGGAGGCCCAGGAAAACTGAGTCCTAGAAAAGGGGTCAGTCA
GACAGGGACGCCAGTGTGTGAGGAGGATGGTGATGCAGGCCTTGGCATCAGACAGGGAGGGAAGGCTCCA
GTCACGCCTCGTGGGCGTGGGCGAAGGGGCCGCCCACCTTCTCGGACCACTGGAACCAGAGAAACAGCTG
TGCCTGGCCCCTTGGGCATAGAGGACATTTCACCTAACTTGTCACCAGATGATAAATCCTTCAGCCGTGT
CGTGCCCCGAGTGCCAGACTCCACCAGACGAACAGATGTGGGTGCTGGTGCTTTGCGTCGTAGTGACTCT
CCAGAAATTCCTTTCCAGGCTGCTGCTGGCCCTTCTGATGGCTTAGATGCCTCCTCTCCAGGAAATAGCT
TTGTAGGGCTCCGTGTTGTAGCCAAGTGGTCATCCAATGGCTACTTTTACTCTGGGAAAATCACACGAGA
TGTCGGAGCTGGGAAGTATAAATTGCTCTTTGATGATGGGTACGAATGTGATGTGTTGGGCAAAGACATT
CTGTTATGTGACCCCATCCCGCTGGACACTGAAGTGACGGCCCTCTCGGAGGATGAGTATTTCAGTGCAG
GAGTGGTGAAAGGACATAGGAAGGAGTCTGGGGAACTGTACTACAGCATTGAAAAAGAAGGCCAAAGAAA
GTGGTATAAGCGAATGGCTGTCATCCTGTCCTTGGAGCAAGGAAACAGACTGAGAGAGCAGTATGGGCTT
GGCCCCTATGAAGCAGTAACACCTCTTACAAAGGCAGCAGATATCAGCTTAGACAATTTGGTGGAAGGGA
AGCGGAAACGGCGCAGTAACGTCAGCTCCCCAGCCACCCCTACTGCCTCCAGTAGCAGCAGCACAACCCC
TACCCGAAAGATCACAGAAAGTCCTCGTGCCTCCATGGGAGTTCTCTCAGGCAAAAGAAAACTTATCACT
TCTGAAGAGGAACGGTCCCCTGCCAAGCGAGGTCGCAAGTCTGCCACAGTAAAACCTGTAGGGGCAGGAG
AGTTTGTGAGCCCCTGTGAGAGTGGAGACAACACCGGTGAACCCTCTGCCCTGGAAGAGCAGAGAGGGCC
TTTGCCTCTCAACAAGACCTTGTTTCTGGGCTACGCATTTCTCCTTACCATGGCCACAACCAGTGACAAG
TTGGCCAGCCGCTCCAAACTGCCAGATGGTCCTACAGGAAGCAGTGAAGAAGAGGAGGAATTTTTGGAAA
TTCCTCCTTTCAACAAGCAGTATACAGAATCCCAGCTTCGAGCAGGAGCTGGCTATATCCTTGAAGATTT
CAATGAAGCCCAGTGTAACACAGCTTACCAGTGTCTTCTAATTGCGGATCAGCATTGTCGAACCCGGAAG
TACTTCCTGTGCCTTGCCAGTGGGATTCCTTGTGTGTCTCATGTCTGGGTCCATGATAGTTGCCATGCCA
ACCAGCTCCAGAACTACCGTAATTATCTGTTGCCAGCTGGGTACAGCCTTGAGGAGCAAAGAATTCTGGA
CTGGCAACCCCGTGAA
[318 nt withheld, positions 5617-5934]
TAGTAATGAACTAGTCCGTAACTTGAAAGTATTTCGATTTCTTGGCTTTATATATCTTGTGGAAAGGACG
ATGGACATCGGGCGGACGGTTGCAC
