>Addgene plasmid #144378 | TFORF2037 | depositor partial sequence | sequence record 285250 | Barcode
TGGACATCGGGCGGACGGTTGCAC
